Addgene plasmid #98209: UKNP2.2.1
Purpose: Expression of HCV E1E2 genes cloned from patient serum. United Kingdom Nottingham Panel x.xx.xx (genotype.patient number.clone number)
Depositing lab: Jonathan Ball. Depositing organization: University of Nottingham. Publication: A Diverse Panel of Hepatitis C Virus Glycoproteins for Use in Vaccine Research Reveals Extremes of Monoclonal Antibody Neutralization Resistance. Urbanowicz RA, McClure CP, Brown RJ, Tsoleridis T, Persson MA, Krey T, Irving WL, Ball JK, Tarr AW. J Virol. 2015 Dec 23;90(7):3288-301. doi: 10.1128/JVI.02700-15. PubMed 26699643.
Backbone
  Vector backbone: pCR3
  Backbone manufacturer: Invitrogen
  Vector type: Mammalian Expression
Growth in bacteria
  Bacterial resistance: Ampicillin, 100 μg/mL
  Growth temperature: 37°C
  Growth strain: DH5alpha
  Copy number: High Copy
Gene/Insert
  Gene/Insert name: HCV E1E2 (alt name: UKNP2.2.1)
  Species: Hepatitis C virus
  Insert size (bp): 1746
  GenBank ID: KU285211.1
  Cloning method: Unknown
  Sequencing primers: 5′ T7F; 3′ bGHR
Terms and licenses: Academic/Nonprofit Terms; Industry Terms: Not Available to Industry
How to cite: UKNP2.2.1 was a gift from Jonathan Ball (Addgene plasmid # 98209 ; http://n2t.net/addgene:98209 ; RRID:Addgene_98209)
