[The description below was written by a language model from this plasmid's Addgene catalogue record and pLannotate feature annotations shown in this document.]
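Description:
UKNP2.2.1 is a mammalian expression plasmid built on the Invitrogen pCR3 backbone that carries the E1E2 envelope glycoprotein coding region of hepatitis C virus, cloned from patient serum. Under the naming scheme of the United Kingdom Nottingham Panel, the name denotes genotype 2, patient 2, clone 1. The insert is recorded as 1,746 bp; in both sequence records (the depositor's 6,827 nt sequence and a 6,833 nt NGS result, which share the same feature layout) it is annotated as a roughly 1.7 kb fragment matching an HCV polyprotein. The automated annotation text mentions NS2 protease function, but this is simply the generic description of the matched polyprotein entry, not evidence that NS2 is present; the catalogue describes the insert as E1E2.

The insert sits downstream of the human CMV immediate-early enhancer and promoter and is followed by the bovine growth hormone polyadenylation signal, giving strong constitutive expression in transfected mammalian cells. A T7 promoter lies between the CMV promoter and the insert, and could support in vitro transcription as well as serving as a sequencing primer site. A short match to an HIV-1 LTR at the CMV promoter boundary is probably an annotation artefact rather than a functional viral element. A separate cassette with the SV40 early promoter, NeoR/KanR and the HSV TK poly(A) signal allows G418 selection in mammalian cells. In bacteria the plasmid is maintained at high copy through a ColE1/pUC-type origin and selected with ampicillin via β-lactamase; an f1 origin is also present. The associated panel was assembled to provide diverse HCV glycoproteins for vaccine research and for assessing antibody neutralization.
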