Features (pLannotate 1.2.2; 17 found; start..end, strand, type, name):
     13..1752    +  CDS            POLG_HCVGL (fragment): Experimental evidence at protein level: Swiss-Prot protein existence level 1. [Protease NS2]: Cysteine protease required for the proteolytic auto-cleavage between the non-structural proteins NS2 and NS3 (By similarity). The N-terminus of NS3 is required for the function of NS2 protease (active region NS2-3) (By similarity). Promotes the initiation of viral particle assembly by mediating the interaction between structural and non-structural proteins (By similarity). From Hepatitis C virus (isolate Glasgow) (HCV).
   1849..2073    +  polyA_signal   bGH poly(A) signal: bovine growth hormone polyadenylation signal
   2077..2095    +  promoter       SV40 promoter (fragment): SV40 enhancer and early promoter
   2205..2793    -  rep_origin     ori: high-copy-number ColE1/pMB1/pBR322/pUC origin of replication
   3015..3031    +  polyA_signal   bGH poly(A) signal (fragment): bovine growth hormone polyadenylation signal
   3122..3169    -  polyA_signal   HSV TK poly(A) signal: herpes simplex virus thymidine kinase polyadenylation signal (Cole and Stacy, 1985)
   3228..3380    -  CDS            ble (fragment): BLE_KLEPN - Experimental evidence at protein level: Swiss-Prot protein existence level 1. Binding protein with a strong affinity to the bleomycin family of antibiotics. Binds to CL990; an antimitotic-antibiotic compound. From Klebsiella pneumoniae.
   3401..4189    -  CDS            NeoR/KanR: aminoglycoside phosphotransferase confers resistance to neomycin, kanamycin, and G418 (Geneticin®)
   4224..4581    -  promoter       SV40 promoter: SV40 enhancer and early promoter
   4583..4600    -  promoter       AmpR promoter (fragment): bla
   4641..5501    -  CDS            AmpR: β-lactamase; bla; confers resistance to ampicillin, carbenicillin, and related antibiotics
   5502..5606    -  promoter       AmpR promoter: bla
   5633..6061    +  rep_origin     f1 ori (sequence partly withheld): f1 bacteriophage origin of replication; arrow indicates direction of (+) strand synthesis
   6100..6479    +  enhancer       CMV enhancer: human cytomegalovirus immediate early enhancer
   6480..6683    +  promoter       CMV promoter: human cytomegalovirus (CMV) immediate early promoter
   6679..6712    +  LTR            5' LTR (truncated) (fragment): truncated 5' long terminal repeat (LTR) from HIV-1
   6728..6746    +  promoter       T7 promoter: promoter for bacteriophage T7 RNA polymerase
>Addgene plasmid #98209 | UKNP2.2.1 | depositor full sequence | sequence record 180020 | UKNP2.2.1 sequence 6827 bps
GCTCGAGCCATGGGTTGCTCTTTTTCTATCTTCTTACTGGCCCTTCTGTCTTGCATCACTGTGCCAGTTT
CAGCCGTGGAGGTCAAGAACACCAGCAACACCTACATGGCCACTAATGACTGCTCTAACAACAGCATTGT
CTGGCAACTCGAGGATGCAGTGCTTCACATCCCTGGATGCGTTCCCTGTGTGAGAGAAGGCAACAGCTCG
CGGTGCTGGATACCAGCGACGCCCAACGTTGCTGTAAGGCAAAGGGGTGCTCTCACCAAAGGCCTGAGGG
CGCACATTGATATCATTGTAATGTCCGCAACGCTTTGCTCTGCTCTTTACATAGGGGACTTCTGCGGCGC
GGTGATGATAGCTGCTCAAGTTGTCGTCGTCACGCCACAACACCACACTTTCGTCCAGGATTGCAACTGT
TCCATCTACCCGGGTCACGTAACGGGACATCGCATGGCATGGGACATGATGATGAACTGGTCGCCAACAT
TTACCATGATTATGGCATACCTGGTGCGTGTTCCCGAGGTTGTCCTGGAGATCATTGCTGGAGCTCACTG
GGGTGTGGTTTTCGGATTGGCCTACTTCTCTATGCAGGGAGCGTGGGCTAAGGTCATCTGTATCCTATTG
CTGACCGCCGGGGTTGACGCATCCACGCACACGGTTGGAAGCGTTGCAAGCTACGGCGCTGCACACCTCA
CCAGTATGTTCAGTGTAGGTGCGAGACAAAACATCCAGCTTATCAACTCCAATGGCAGTTGGCACATCAA
CCGCACCGCCCTAAACTGCAATGACAGCCTAAACACCGGCTTCCTCGCCAGTCTCTTTTACACCCAGCGG
TTCAACTCCTCCGGGTGTCCCGAGCGCCTGGCCGTCTGTCGCAGTCTTGAGGACTTCAGAATAGGATGGG
GCGTTTTGACACATGAAGAGAACGTCACCAACGATGAGGACATGAGACCATACTGCTGGCATTATCCACC
TAAACCGTGTGGCATTGTCCCTGCTAGATCGGTGTGTGGCCCTGTGTACTGTTTCACTCCTAGTCCGGTG
GTGGTGGGTACAACCGATAGAAGCGGTGTGCCTACCTACAGCTGGGGGGAGAATGAGACAGATGTGTTCC
TCTTGAACAGCACACGGCCGCCACAAGGGGGCTGGTTCGGATGCACATGGATGAATGCTACTGGGTTCAC
CAAAACCTGTGGAGCACCTCCCTGTCGCATCAGACCGGACCATAACGCCACTACGGACTTGTTGTGTCCT
ACAGACTGCTTCAGGAAACATCCAGAGGCCACTTACAGCAAGTGCGGGGCTGGACCTTGGCTAACACCAA
AATGCCTCGTCCACTACCCGTATAGGCTGTGGCACTACCCTTGCACTGTCAATTTTACCATCTTCAAGAT
AAGGTTATACGTGGGAGGAGTCGAGCATAGGCTCGAGGCCGCTTGCAACTTCACTCGTGGGGATCGCTGC
AACCTGGAAGACAGGGACAGGAGCCAACTTAGTCCCTTGCTGCACTCCACCACTGAGTGGGCCATCCTGC
CATGTACCTTTTCAGACCTACCAGCTTTGTCCACGGGCCTGCTGCACCTCCACCAGAACATCGTGGACGT
ACAGTATTTATATGGCCTATCGCCAGCAATCACCAAGTATATCATCAAGTGGGAATGGGTTGTCCTCCTC
TTCCTGCTTTTGGCTGATGCTAGGGTGTCTGCGTGTCTGTGGATGCTCATCATATTGGGCCAAGCCGAAG
CGTAATCTAGAAAGTTTAAGCCGAATTCTGCAGATATCCAGCACAGTGGCGGCCGCTCGAGTCTAGAGGG
CCCGTTTAAACCCGCTGATCAGCCTCGACTGTGCCTTCTAGTTGCCAGCCATCTGTTGTTTGCCCCTCCC
CCGTGCCTTCCTTGACCCTGGAAGGTGCCACTCCCACTGTCCTTTCCTAATAAAATGAGGAAATTGCATC
GCATTGTCTGAGTAGGTGTCATTCTATTCTGGGGGGTGGGGTGGGGCAGGACAGCAAGGGGGAGGATTGG
GAAGACAATAGCAGGCATGCTGGGGATGCGGTGGGCTCTATGGCTTCTGAGGCGGAAAGAACCAGTGGCG
GTAATACGGTTATCCACAGAATCAGGGGATAACGCAGGAAAGAACATGTGAGCAAAAGGCCAGCAAAAGG
CCAGGAACCGTAAAAAGGCCGCGTTGCTGGCGTTTTTCCATAGGCTCCGCCCCCCTGACGAGCATCACAA
AAATCGACGCTCAAGTCAGAGGTGGCGAAACCCGACAGGACTATAAAGATACCAGGCGTTTCCCCCTGGA
AGCTCCCTCGTGCGCTCTCCTGTTCCGACCCTGCCGCTTACCGGATACCTGTCCGCCTTTCTCCCTTCGG
GAAGCGTGGCGCTTTCTCATAGCTCACGCTGTAGGTATCTCAGTTCGGTGTAGGTCGTTCGCTCCAAGCT
GGGCTGTGTGCACGAACCCCCCGTTCAGCCCGACCGCTGCGCCTTATCCGGTAACTATCGTCTTGAGTCC
AACCCGGTAAGACACGACTTATCGCCACTGGCAGCAGCCACTGGTAACAGGATTAGCAGAGCGAGGTATG
TAGGCGGTGCTACAGAGTTCTTGAAGTGGTGGCCTAACTACGGCTACACTAGAAGGACAGTATTTGGTAT
CTGCGCTCTGCTGAAGCCAGTTACCTTCGGAAAAAGAGTTGGTAGCTCTTGATCCGGCAAACAAACCACC
GCTGGTAGCGGTGGTTTTTTTGTTTGCAAGCAGCAGATTACGCGCAGAAAAAAAGGATCTCAAGAAGATC
CTTTGATCTTTTCTACGGGGTCTGACGCTCAGTGGAACGAAAACTCACGTTAAGGGATTTTGGTCATGAG
ATTATCAAAAAGGATCTTCACCTAGATCCTTTTAAATTAAAAATGAAGTTTTAAATCAATCTAAAGTATA
TATGAGTAACCTGAGGCTATGGCAGGGCCTGCCGCCCCGACGTTGGCTGCGAGCCCTGGGCCTTCACCCG
AACTTGGGGGGTGGGGTGGGGAAAAGGAAGAAACGCGGGCGTATTGGCCCCAATGGGGTCTCGGTGGGGT
ATCGACAGAGTGCCAGCCCTGGGACCGAACCCCGCGTTTATGAACAAACGACCCAACACCGTGCGTTTTA
TTCTGTCTTTTTATTGCCGTCATAGCGCGGGTTCCTTCCGGTATTGTCTCCTTCCGTGTTTCAGTTAGCC
TCCCCCTAGGGTGGGCGAAGAACTCCAGCATGAGATCCCCGCGCTGGAGGATCATCCAGCCGGCGTCCCG
GAAAACGATTCCGAAGCCCAACCTTTCATAGAAGGCGGCGGTGGAATCGAAATCTCGTGATGGCAGGTTG
GGCGTCGCTTGGTCGGTCATTTCGAACCCCAGAGTCCCGCTCAGAAGAACTCGTCAAGAAGGCGATAGAA
GGCGATGCGCTGCGAATCGGGAGCGGCGATACCGTAAAGCACGAGGAAGCGGTCAGCCCATTCGCCGCCA
AGCTCTTCAGCAATATCACGGGTAGCCAACGCTATGTCCTGATAGCGGTCCGCCACACCCAGCCGGCCAC
AGTCGATGAATCCAGAAAAGCGGCCATTTTCCACCATGATATTCGGCAAGCAGGCATCGCCATGGGTCAC
GACGAGATCCTCGCCGTCGGGCATGCTCGCCTTGAGCCTGGCGAACAGTTCGGCTGGCGCGAGCCCCTGA
TGCTCTTGATCATCCTGATCGACAAGACCGGCTTCCATCCGAGTACGTGCTCGCTCGATGCGATGTTTCG
CTTGGTGGTCGAATGGGCAGGTAGCCGGATCAAGCGTATGCAGCCGCCGCATTGCATCAGCCATGATGGA
TACTTTCTCGGCAGGAGCAAGGTGAGATGACAGGAGATCCTGCCCCGGCACTTCGCCCAATAGCAGCCAG
TCCCTTCCCGCTTCAGTGACAACGTCGAGCACAGCTGCGCAAGGAACGCCCGTCGTGGCCAGCCACGATA
GCCGCGCTGCCTCGTCTTGCAGTTCATTCAGGGCACCGGACAGGTCGGTCTTGACAAAAAGAACCGGGCG
CCCCTGCGCTGACAGCCGGAACACGGCGGCATCAGAGCAGCCGATTGTCTGTTGTGCCCAGTCATAGCCG
AATAGCCTCTCCACCCAAGCGGCCGGAGAACCTGCGTGCAATCCATCTTGTTCAATCATGCGAAACGATC
CTCATCCTGTCTCTTGATCGATCTTTGCAAAAGCCTAGGCCTCCAAAAAAGCCTCCTCACTACTTCTGGA
ATAGCTCAGAGGCCGAGGCGGCCTCGGCCTCTGCATAAATAAAAAAAATTAGTCAGCCATGGGGCGGAGA
ATGGGCGGAACTGGGCGGAGTTAGGGGCGGGATGGGCGGAGTTAGGGGCGGGACTATGGTTGCTGACTAA
TTGAGATGCATGCTTTGCATACTTCTGCCTGCTGGGGAGCCTGGGGACTTTCCACACCTGGTTGCTGACT
AATTGAGATGCATGCTTTGCATACTTCTGCCTGCTGGGGAGCCTGGGGACTTTCCACACCCTAACTGACA
CACATTCCACAGCTGGTTCTTTCCGCCTCAGGACTCTTCCTTTTTCAATAAATCAATCTAAAGTATATAT
GAGTAAACTTGGTCTGACAGTTACCAATGCTTAATCAGTGAGGCACCTATCTCAGCGATCTGTCTATTTC
GTTCATCCATAGTTGCCTGACTCCCCGTCGTGTAGATAACTACGATACGGGAGGGCTTACCATCTGGCCC
CAGTGCTGCAATGATACCGCGAGACCCACGCTCACCGGCTCCAGATTTATCAGCAATAAACCAGCCAGCC
GGAAGGGCCGAGCGCAGAAGTGGTCCTGCAACTTTATCCGCCTCCATCCAGTCTATTAATTGTTGCCGGG
AAGCTAGAGTAAGTAGTTCGCCAGTTAATAGTTTGCGCAACGTTGTTGCCATTGCTACAGGCATCGTGGT
GTCACGCTCGTCGTTTGGTATGGCTTCATTCAGCTCCGGTTCCCAACGATCAAGGCGAGTTACATGATCC
CCCATGTTGTGCAAAAAAGCGGTTAGCTCCTTCGGTCCTCCGATCGTTGTCAGAAGTAAGTTGGCCGCAG
TGTTATCACTCATGGTTATGGCAGCACTGCATAATTCTCTTACTGTCATGCCATCCGTAAGATGCTTTTC
TGTGACTGGTGAGTACTCAACCAAGTCATTCTGAGAATAGTGTATGCGGCGACCGAGTTGCTCTTGCCCG
GCGTCAATACGGGATAATACCGCGCCACATAGCAGAACTTTAAAAGTGCTCATCATTGGAAAACGTTCTT
CGGGGCGAAAACTCTCAAGGATCTTACCGCTGTTGAGATCCAGTTCGATGTAACCCACTCGTGCACCCAA
CTGATCTTCAGCATCTTTTACTTTCACCAGCGTTTCTGGGTGAGCAAAAACAGGAAGGCAAAATGCCGCA
AAAAAGGGAATAAGGGCGACACGGAAATGTTGAATACTCATACTCTTCCTTTTTCAATATTATTGAAGCA
TTTATCAGGGTTATTGTCTCATGAGCGGATACATATTTGAATGTATTTAGAAAAATAAACAAATAGGGGT
TCCGCGCACATTTCCCCGAAAAGTGCCACCTG
[124 nt withheld, positions 5633-5756]
C
[91 nt withheld, positions 5758-5848]
A
[49 nt withheld, positions 5850-5898]
CCTTTGACGTTGGAGTCCACGTTCTTT
[37 nt withheld, positions 5926-5962]
ACCCTATCTCGGTCTATTCTTTTGATTTATAAGGGATTTTGCCGATTTCGGCCTATTGGTTAAAAAATGA
GCTGATTTAACAAAAATTTAACGCGAATTTTAACAAAATATTAACGCTTACAATTTACGCGCGCGTTGAC
ATTGATTATTGACTAGTTATTAATAGTAATCAATTACGGGGTCATTAGTTCATAGCCCATATATGGAGTT
CCGCGTTACATAACTTACGGTAAATGGCCCGCCTGGCTGACCGCCCAACGACCCCCGCCCATTGACGTCA
ATAATGACGTATGTTCCCATAGTAACGCCAATAGGGACTTTCCATTGACGTCAATGGGTGGACTATTTAC
GGTAAACTGCCCACTTGGCAGTACATCAAGTGTATCATATGCCAAGTACGCCCCCTATTGACGTCAATGA
CGGTAAATGGCCCGCCTGGCATTATGCCCAGTACATGACCTTATGGGACTTTCCTACTTGGCAGTACATC
TACGTATTAGTCATCGCTATTACCATGGTGATGCGGTTTTGGCAGTACATCAATGGGCGTGGATAGCGGT
TTGACTCACGGGGATTTCCAAGTCTCCACCCCATTGACGTCAATGGGAGTTTGTTTTGGCACCAAAATCA
ACGGGACTTTCCAAAATGTCGTAACAACTCCGCCCCATTGACGCAAATGGGCGGTAGGCGTGTACGGTGG
GAGGTCTATATAAGCAGAGCTCTCTGGCTAACTAGAGAACCCACTGCTTACTGGCTTATCGAAATTAATA
CGACTCACTATAGGGAGACCCAAGCTGGCTAGCGTTTAAACTTAAGCTTGGTACCGAGCTCGGATCCACT
AGTCCAGTGTGGTGGAATTCGGCTT
