Features (pLannotate 1.2.2; 17 found; start..end, strand, type, name):
   1835..2059    +  polyA_signal   bGH poly(A) signal: bovine growth hormone polyadenylation signal
   2063..2081    +  promoter       SV40 promoter (fragment): SV40 enhancer and early promoter
   2191..2779    -  rep_origin     ori: high-copy-number ColE1/pMB1/pBR322/pUC origin of replication
   3001..3017    +  polyA_signal   bGH poly(A) signal (fragment): bovine growth hormone polyadenylation signal
   3108..3155    -  polyA_signal   HSV TK poly(A) signal: herpes simplex virus thymidine kinase polyadenylation signal (Cole and Stacy, 1985)
   3214..3366    -  CDS            ble (fragment): BLE_KLEPN - Experimental evidence at protein level: Swiss-Prot protein existence level 1. Binding protein with a strong affinity to the bleomycin family of antibiotics. Binds to CL990; an antimitotic-antibiotic compound. From Klebsiella pneumoniae.
   3387..4181    -  CDS            NeoR/KanR: aminoglycoside phosphotransferase from Tn5; aph(3')-II (or nptII); confers resistance to neomycin, kanamycin, and G418 (Geneticin®)
   4216..4573    -  promoter       SV40 promoter: SV40 enhancer and early promoter
   4575..4592    -  promoter       AmpR promoter (fragment): bla
   4633..5493    -  CDS            AmpR: β-lactamase; bla; confers resistance to ampicillin, carbenicillin, and related antibiotics
   5494..5598    -  promoter       AmpR promoter: bla
   5625..6053    +  rep_origin     f1 ori (sequence partly withheld): f1 bacteriophage origin of replication; arrow indicates direction of (+) strand synthesis
   6092..6471    +  enhancer       CMV enhancer: human cytomegalovirus immediate early enhancer
   6472..6675    +  promoter       CMV promoter: human cytomegalovirus (CMV) immediate early promoter
   6671..6704    +  LTR            5' LTR (truncated) (fragment): truncated 5' long terminal repeat (LTR) from HIV-1
   6720..6738    +  promoter       T7 promoter: promoter for bacteriophage T7 RNA polymerase
   6832..1738    +  CDS            POLG_HCVGL (fragment) (across the origin): Experimental evidence at protein level: Swiss-Prot protein existence level 1. [Protease NS2]: Cysteine protease required for the proteolytic auto-cleavage between the non-structural proteins NS2 and NS3 (By similarity). The N-terminus of NS3 is required for the function of NS2 protease (active region NS2-3) (By similarity). Promotes the initiation of viral particle assembly by mediating the interaction between structural and non-structural proteins (By similarity). From Hepatitis C virus (isolate Glasgow) (HCV).
>Addgene plasmid #98209 | UKNP2.2.1 | addgene full sequence | sequence record 189976 | Addgene NGS Result
TTGCTCTTTTTCTATCTTCTTACTGGCCCTTCTGTCTTGCATCACTGTGCCAGTTTCAGCCGTGGAGGTC
AAGAACACCAGCAACACCTACATGGCCACTAATGACTGCTCTAACAACAGCATTGTCTGGCAACTCGAGG
ATGCAGTGCTTCACATCCCTGGATGCGTTCCCTGTGTGAGAGAAGGCAACAGCTCGCGGTGCTGGATACC
AGCGACGCCCAACGTTGCTGTAAGGCAAAGGGGTGCTCTCACCAAAGGCCTGAGGGCGCACATTGATATC
ATTGTAATGTCCGCAACGCTTTGCTCTGCTCTTTACATAGGGGACTTCTGCGGCGCGGTGATGATAGCTG
CTCAAGTTGTCGTCGTCACGCCACAACACCACACTTTCGTCCAGGATTGCAACTGTTCCATCTACCCGGG
TCACGTAACGGGACATCGCATGGCATGGGACATGATGATGAACTGGTCGCCAACATTTACCATGATTATG
GCATACCTGGTGCGTGTTCCCGAGGTTGTCCTGGAGATCATTGCTGGAGCTCACTGGGGTGTGGTTTTCG
GATTGGCCTACTTCTCTATGCAGGGAGCGTGGGCTAAGGTCATCTGTATCCTATTGCTGACCGCCGGGGT
TGACGCATCCACGCACACGGTTGGAAGCGTTGCAAGCTACGGCGCTGCACACCTCACCAGTATGTTCAGT
GTAGGTGCGAGACAAAACATCCAGCTTATCAACTCCAATGGCAGTTGGCACATCAACCGCACCGCCCTAA
ACTGCAATGACAGCCTAAACACCGGCTTCCTCGCCAGTCTCTTTTACACCCAGCGGTTCAACTCCTCCGG
GTGTCCCGAGCGCCTGGCCGTCTGTCGCAGTCTTGAGGACTTCAGAATAGGATGGGGCGTTTTGACACAT
GAAGAGAACGTCACCAACGATGAGGACATGAGACCATACTGCTGGCATTATCCACCTAAACCGTGTGGCA
TTGTCCCTGCTAGATCGGTGTGTGGCCCTGTGTACTGTTTCACTCCTAGTCCGGTGGTGGTGGGTACAAC
CGATAGAAGCGGTGTGCCTACCTACAGCTGGGGGGAGAATGAGACAGATGTGTTCCTCTTGAACAGCACA
CGGCCGCCACAAGGGGGCTGGTTCGGATGCACATGGATGAATGCTACTGGGTTCACCAAAACCTGTGGAG
CACCTCCCTGTCGCATCAGACCGGACCATAACGCCACTACGGACTTGTTGTGTCCTACAGACTGCTTCAG
GAAACATCCAGAGGCCACTTACAGCAAGTGCGGGGCTGGACCTTGGCTAACACCAAAATGCCTCGTCCAC
TACCCGTATAGGCTGTGGCACTACCCTTGCACTGTCAATTTTACCATCTTCAAGATAAGGTTATACGTGG
GAGGAGTCGAGCATAGGCTCGAGGCCGCTTGCAACTTCACTCGTGGGGATCGCTGCAACCTGGAAGACAG
GGACAGGAGCCAACTTAGTCCCTTGCTGCACTCCACCACTGAGTGGGCCATCCTGCCATGTACCTTTTCA
GACCTACCAGCTTTGTCCACGGGCCTGCTGCACCTCCACCAGAACATCGTGGACGTACAGTATTTATATG
GCCTATCGCCAGCAATCACCAAGTATATCATCAAGTGGGAATGGGTTGTCCTCCTCTTCCTGCTTTTGGC
TGATGCTAGGGTGTCTGCGTGTCTGTGGATGCTCATCATATTGGGCCAAGCCGAAGCGTAATCTAGAAAG
TTTAAGCCGAATTCTGCAGATATCCAGCACAGTGGCGGCCGCTCGAGTCTAGAGGGCCCGTTTAAACCCG
CTGATCAGCCTCGACTGTGCCTTCTAGTTGCCAGCCATCTGTTGTTTGCCCCTCCCCCGTGCCTTCCTTG
ACCCTGGAAGGTGCCACTCCCACTGTCCTTTCCTAATAAAATGAGGAAATTGCATCGCATTGTCTGAGTA
GGTGTCATTCTATTCTGGGGGGTGGGGTGGGGCAGGACAGCAAGGGGGAGGATTGGGAAGACAATAGCAG
GCATGCTGGGGATGCGGTGGGCTCTATGGCTTCTGAGGCGGAAAGAACCAGTGGCGGTAATACGGTTATC
CACAGAATCAGGGGATAACGCAGGAAAGAACATGTGAGCAAAAGGCCAGCAAAAGGCCAGGAACCGTAAA
AAGGCCGCGTTGCTGGCGTTTTTCCATAGGCTCCGCCCCCCTGACGAGCATCACAAAAATCGACGCTCAA
GTCAGAGGTGGCGAAACCCGACAGGACTATAAAGATACCAGGCGTTTCCCCCTGGAAGCTCCCTCGTGCG
CTCTCCTGTTCCGACCCTGCCGCTTACCGGATACCTGTCCGCCTTTCTCCCTTCGGGAAGCGTGGCGCTT
TCTCATAGCTCACGCTGTAGGTATCTCAGTTCGGTGTAGGTCGTTCGCTCCAAGCTGGGCTGTGTGCACG
AACCCCCCGTTCAGCCCGACCGCTGCGCCTTATCCGGTAACTATCGTCTTGAGTCCAACCCGGTAAGACA
CGACTTATCGCCACTGGCAGCAGCCACTGGTAACAGGATTAGCAGAGCGAGGTATGTAGGCGGTGCTACA
GAGTTCTTGAAGTGGTGGCCTAACTACGGCTACACTAGAAGAACAGTATTTGGTATCTGCGCTCTGCTGA
AGCCAGTTACCTTCGGAAAAAGAGTTGGTAGCTCTTGATCCGGCAAACAAACCACCGCTGGTAGCGGTGG
TTTTTTTGTTTGCAAGCAGCAGATTACGCGCAGAAAAAAAGGATCTCAAGAAGATCCTTTGATCTTTTCT
ACGGGGTCTGACGCTCAGTGGAACGAAAACTCACGTTAAGGGATTTTGGTCATGAGATTATCAAAAAGGA
TCTTCACCTAGATCCTTTTAAATTAAAAATGAAGTTTTAAATCAATCTAAAGTATATATGAGTAACCTGA
GGCTATGGCAGGGCCTGCCGCCCCGACGTTGGCTGCGAGCCCTGGGCCTTCACCCGAACTTGGGGGGTGG
GGTGGGGAAAAGGAAGAAACGCGGGCGTATTGGCCCCAATGGGGTCTCGGTGGGGTATCGACAGAGTGCC
AGCCCTGGGACCGAACCCCGCGTTTATGAACAAACGACCCAACACCGTGCGTTTTATTCTGTCTTTTTAT
TGCCGTCATAGCGCGGGTTCCTTCCGGTATTGTCTCCTTCCGTGTTTCAGTTAGCCTCCCCCTAGGGTGG
GCGAAGAACTCCAGCATGAGATCCCCGCGCTGGAGGATCATCCAGCCGGCGTCCCGGAAAACGATTCCGA
AGCCCAACCTTTCATAGAAGGCGGCGGTGGAATCGAAATCTCGTGATGGCAGGTTGGGCGTCGCTTGGTC
GGTCATTTCGAACCCCAGAGTCCCGCTCAGAAGAACTCGTCAAGAAGGCGATAGAAGGCGATGCGCTGCG
AATCGGGAGCGGCGATACCGTAAAGCACGAGGAAGCGGTCAGCCCATTCGCCGCCAAGCTCTTCAGCAAT
ATCACGGGTAGCCAACGCTATGTCCTGATAGCGGTCCGCCACACCCAGCCGGCCACAGTCGATGAATCCA
GAAAAGCGGCCATTTTCCACCATGATATTCGGCAAGCAGGCATCGCCATGGGTCACGACGAGATCCTCGC
CGTCGGGCATGCTCGCCTTGAGCCTGGCGAACAGTTCGGCTGGCGCGAGCCCCTGATGCTCTTCGTCCAG
ATCATCCTGATCGACAAGACCGGCTTCCATCCGAGTACGTGCTCGCTCGATGCGATGTTTCGCTTGGTGG
TCGAATGGGCAGGTAGCCGGATCAAGCGTATGCAGCCGCCGCATTGCATCAGCCATGATGGATACTTTCT
CGGCAGGAGCAAGGTGAGATGACAGGAGATCCTGCCCCGGCACTTCGCCCAATAGCAGCCAGTCCCTTCC
CGCTTCAGTGACAACGTCGAGCACAGCTGCGCAAGGAACGCCCGTCGTGGCCAGCCACGATAGCCGCGCT
GCCTCGTCTTGCAGTTCATTCAGGGCACCGGACAGGTCGGTCTTGACAAAAAGAACCGGGCGCCCCTGCG
CTGACAGCCGGAACACGGCGGCATCAGAGCAGCCGATTGTCTGTTGTGCCCAGTCATAGCCGAATAGCCT
CTCCACCCAAGCGGCCGGAGAACCTGCGTGCAATCCATCTTGTTCAATCATGCGAAACGATCCTCATCCT
GTCTCTTGATCGATCTTTGCAAAAGCCTAGGCCTCCAAAAAAGCCTCCTCACTACTTCTGGAATAGCTCA
GAGGCCGAGGCGGCCTCGGCCTCTGCATAAATAAAAAAAATTAGTCAGCCATGGGGCGGAGAATGGGCGG
AACTGGGCGGAGTTAGGGGCGGGATGGGCGGAGTTAGGGGCGGGACTATGGTTGCTGACTAATTGAGATG
CATGCTTTGCATACTTCTGCCTGCTGGGGAGCCTGGGGACTTTCCACACCTGGTTGCTGACTAATTGAGA
TGCATGCTTTGCATACTTCTGCCTGCTGGGGAGCCTGGGGACTTTCCACACCCTAACTGACACACATTCC
ACAGCTGGTTCTTTCCGCCTCAGGACTCTTCCTTTTTCAATAAATCAATCTAAAGTATATATGAGTAAAC
TTGGTCTGACAGTTACCAATGCTTAATCAGTGAGGCACCTATCTCAGCGATCTGTCTATTTCGTTCATCC
ATAGTTGCCTGACTCCCCGTCGTGTAGATAACTACGATACGGGAGGGCTTACCATCTGGCCCCAGTGCTG
CAATGATACCGCGAGACCCACGCTCACCGGCTCCAGATTTATCAGCAATAAACCAGCCAGCCGGAAGGGC
CGAGCGCAGAAGTGGTCCTGCAACTTTATCCGCCTCCATCCAGTCTATTAATTGTTGCCGGGAAGCTAGA
GTAAGTAGTTCGCCAGTTAATAGTTTGCGCAACGTTGTTGCCATTGCTACAGGCATCGTGGTGTCACGCT
CGTCGTTTGGTATGGCTTCATTCAGCTCCGGTTCCCAACGATCAAGGCGAGTTACATGATCCCCCATGTT
GTGCAAAAAAGCGGTTAGCTCCTTCGGTCCTCCGATCGTTGTCAGAAGTAAGTTGGCCGCAGTGTTATCA
CTCATGGTTATGGCAGCACTGCATAATTCTCTTACTGTCATGCCATCCGTAAGATGCTTTTCTGTGACTG
GTGAGTACTCAACCAAGTCATTCTGAGAATAGTGTATGCGGCGACCGAGTTGCTCTTGCCCGGCGTCAAT
ACGGGATAATACCGCGCCACATAGCAGAACTTTAAAAGTGCTCATCATTGGAAAACGTTCTTCGGGGCGA
AAACTCTCAAGGATCTTACCGCTGTTGAGATCCAGTTCGATGTAACCCACTCGTGCACCCAACTGATCTT
CAGCATCTTTTACTTTCACCAGCGTTTCTGGGTGAGCAAAAACAGGAAGGCAAAATGCCGCAAAAAAGGG
AATAAGGGCGACACGGAAATGTTGAATACTCATACTCTTCCTTTTTCAATATTATTGAAGCATTTATCAG
GGTTATTGTCTCATGAGCGGATACATATTTGAATGTATTTAGAAAAATAAACAAATAGGGGTTCCGCGCA
CATTTCCCCGAAAAGTGCCACCTG
[124 nt withheld, positions 5625-5748]
C
[91 nt withheld, positions 5750-5840]
A
[49 nt withheld, positions 5842-5890]
CCTTTGACGTTGGAGTCCACGTTCTTT
[37 nt withheld, positions 5918-5954]
ACCCTATCTCGGTCTATTCTTTTGATTTATAAGGGATTTTGCCGATTTCGGCCTATTGGTTAAAAAATGA
GCTGATTTAACAAAAATTTAACGCGAATTTTAACAAAATATTAACGCTTACAATTTACGCGCGCGTTGAC
ATTGATTATTGACTAGTTATTAATAGTAATCAATTACGGGGTCATTAGTTCATAGCCCATATATGGAGTT
CCGCGTTACATAACTTACGGTAAATGGCCCGCCTGGCTGACCGCCCAACGACCCCCGCCCATTGACGTCA
ATAATGACGTATGTTCCCATAGTAACGCCAATAGGGACTTTCCATTGACGTCAATGGGTGGAGTATTTAC
GGTAAACTGCCCACTTGGCAGTACATCAAGTGTATCATATGCCAAGTACGCCCCCTATTGACGTCAATGA
CGGTAAATGGCCCGCCTGGCATTATGCCCAGTACATGACCTTATGGGACTTTCCTACTTGGCAGTACATC
TACGTATTAGTCATCGCTATTACCATGGTGATGCGGTTTTGGCAGTACATCAATGGGCGTGGATAGCGGT
TTGACTCACGGGGATTTCCAAGTCTCCACCCCATTGACGTCAATGGGAGTTTGTTTTGGCACCAAAATCA
ACGGGACTTTCCAAAATGTCGTAACAACTCCGCCCCATTGACGCAAATGGGCGGTAGGCGTGTACGGTGG
GAGGTCTATATAAGCAGAGCTCTCTGGCTAACTAGAGAACCCACTGCTTACTGGCTTATCGAAATTAATA
CGACTCACTATAGGGAGACCCAAGCTGGCTAGCGTTTAAACTTAAGCTTGGTACCGAGCTCGGATCCACT
AGTCCAGTGTGGTGGAATTCGGCTTGCTCGAGCCATGGG
